>Addgene plasmid #27517 | pBS ZfHoxa5a | addgene partial sequence | sequence record 33181 | 27517 with T7
GTCGACGGTATCGATAAGCTTGATATCGAATTCCTGCAGCCCGGGGGATCCATGCATTCGGGCAGGTATG
CTTGTGGCTACAATGGAATGGATCTCAGCACCGGGCACTCCAGCCCCGGACACTTTCTTTCATCTGGTGA
GCGAACTCAAAGCTACAAAGACAGTCCAACTGCGACGCCTGTCCGGTACAATCAGCCGGTTACCGCTAGC
AGCGCTGAACCTTCCTCTGATCATCTCCCCTGCTCATCCTTAGCCAACTCTCCTGTCAGTGAGCAGTCAC
ACCGCGCCCTGAAAATCTCACTATCTAGCACCGCTGGCTCTGCGTCCAAAAGCTTTGGAACGGTTCTCAG
CCGGGAGGGAGTTTCGAAAGTGTCAAGCTCTATGGAGGAAGAAAAGCCACCGGGTAGTGGACAGACAGCT
TCACAGAATGTGTCGGAGGCACCGCAGATTTATCCATGGATGCGAAAACTTCATATAAGTCATGATAATT
TGGCCGGACCGGAGGGGAAAAGGCCCAGGACAGCCTACACGCGCTACCAGACACTTGAGCTCGAGAAGGA
GTTCCACTTCAACCGATACCTGACACGTCGCCGAAGAATTGAGATTGCACACACTCTTTGTCTCTCAGAG
AGACAAATCAAAATATGGTTTCAAAACCGCAGAATGAAATGGAAAAAAGACAACAAACTGAAAAGTATGA
ATATGGCAGCTGCAGGAAGCGGATACCGGCCTTAATCTAGAGCGGCCGCCACCGCGGTGGAGCTCCAGCT
TTTGTTCCCTTTAGTGAGGGTTAATTGCGCGCTTGGCGTAATCATGGTCATAGCTGTTTCCTGTGTGAAA
TTGTTATCCGCTCACAATTCCACACAACATACGAGCCGGAAGCATAAAGTGTAAAGCCTGGGGTGCCTAA
TGAGTGAGCTAACTCAC
