[The description below was written by a language model from this plasmid's Addgene catalogue record.]
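Description:
pBS ZfHoxa5a is a riboprobe-synthesis plasmid built on the pBluescript II phagemid backbone (about 3 kb), carrying an insert of roughly 1 kb from the zebrafish (Danio rerio) hoxa5a gene, a member of the Hox family of homeodomain transcription factors involved in anterior-posterior patterning. The plasmid is maintained in E. coli at high copy number and selected with ampicillin. pBluescript II vectors generally carry a pUC-type origin, an f1 origin and a lacZα-embedded polylinker, although no feature table is provided here to confirm the individual elements in this clone.

The insert was placed into the polylinker by restriction enzyme cloning, and the record lists T7 as the 5′ sequencing primer and T3 as the 3′ sequencing primer. This is consistent with the standard pBluescript arrangement, in which opposing T7 and T3 bacteriophage promoters flank the cloning site. That layout allows in vitro run-off transcription of either strand from a linearised template, producing labelled antisense RNA for detecting the transcript or sense RNA as a control. The record does not state which restriction sites were used, which polymerase yields the antisense strand, or whether the fragment covers the full coding sequence or only part of the cDNA. The construct has no eukaryotic promoter, tag or reporter listed and is not an expression vector. Its typical use is as a template for making hoxa5a probes for whole-mount or section in situ hybridisation to map the gene's expression in zebrafish embryos.
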