Addgene plasmid #27517: pBS ZfHoxa5a
Depositing lab: Victoria Prince. Depositing organization: University of Chicago.
Backbone
  Vector backbone: pBluescript II
  Backbone manufacturer: Stratagene
  Backbone size w/o insert (bp): 3000
  Vector type: Riboprobe synthesis
Growth in bacteria
  Bacterial resistance: Ampicillin, 100 μg/mL
  Growth temperature: 37°C
  Growth strain: DH5alpha
  Copy number: High Copy
Gene/Insert
  Gene/Insert name: Hoxa5a
  Species: D. rerio (zebrafish)
  Insert size (bp): 1000
  Entrez Gene: hoxa5a (a.k.a. z-1)
  Cloning method: Restriction Enzyme
  Sequencing primers: 5′ T7; 3′ T3
Terms and licenses: Academic/Nonprofit Terms; Industry Terms: Not Available to Industry
How to cite: pBS ZfHoxa5a was a gift from Victoria Prince (Addgene plasmid # 27517 ; http://n2t.net/addgene:27517 ; RRID:Addgene_27517)
